Addgene plasmid #183718: Inducible tdTomato
Purpose: tdTomato expression from dox-inducible promoter; plasmid encodes the TetR inducer
Depositing lab: Jeffrey Gerst. Depositing organization: Weizmann Institute of Science. Publication: Global analysis of contact-dependent human-to-mouse intercellular mRNA and lncRNA transfer in cell culture. Dasgupta S, Dayagi DY, Haimovich G, Wyler E, Olender T, Singer RH, Landthaler M, Gerst JE. Elife. 2023 May 30;12:e83584. doi: 10.7554/eLife.83584. PubMed 37249209.
Backbone
  Vector backbone: pLV
  Backbone size w/o insert (bp): 9300
  Total vector size (bp): 11986
  Vector type: Lentiviral
Growth in bacteria
  Bacterial resistance: Ampicillin, 100 μg/mL
  Growth temperature: 37°C
  Growth strain: NEB Stable
  Copy number: Unknown
Gene/Insert 1
  Gene/Insert name: tdTomato
  Insert size (bp): 1431
  Promoter: TRE3GV
  Cloning method: Ligation Independent Cloning
  Sequencing primers: 5′ -; 3′ -
Gene/Insert 2
  Gene/Insert name: rTetR
  Insert size (bp): 747
  Promoter: UbiC
  Cloning method: Ligation Independent Cloning
  Sequencing primers: 5′ -
Terms and licenses: Academic/Nonprofit Terms; Industry Terms: Not Available to Industry
Depositor comments: Please visit https://www.biorxiv.org/content/10.1101/2021.11.28.470233v2 for bioRxiv preprint.
How to cite: Inducible tdTomato was a gift from Jeffrey Gerst (Addgene plasmid # 183718 ; http://n2t.net/addgene:183718 ; RRID:Addgene_183718)
