[The description below was written by a language model from this plasmid's Addgene catalogue record and pLannotate feature annotations shown in this document.]
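Description:
Inducible tdTomato is an all-in-one, doxycycline-inducible lentiviral transfer plasmid of about 12 kb built on a pLV backbone. It is propagated in E. coli through a high-copy ColE1/pUC-type origin with ampicillin selection (AmpR), and the backbone also carries an f1 origin. Outside the proviral region lies an SV40/EM7-driven bleomycin-family (ble) resistance cassette with an SV40 poly(A) signal. Because it sits downstream of the 3′ LTR, this cassette would not be packaged into virus. The viral portion has a typical HIV-1-derived layout: a CMV enhancer/promoter fused to a truncated 5′ LTR drives genomic RNA production in packaging cells. This is followed by the Ψ packaging signal with a gag fragment, the RRE for Rev-dependent export, the cPPT/CTS, a WPRE to boost transcript expression, a 3′ LTR and a bGH poly(A) signal.

The payload consists of two expression units in tandem on the same strand. The human ubiquitin C promoter constitutively drives a reverse tetracycline transactivator, catalogued as rTetR and annotated as an rtTA3-like coding sequence with VP16-derived minimal activation domains. Immediately downstream, the TRE3GV promoter, a third-generation Tet-responsive promoter optimised for retroviral and lentiviral vectors, controls the tandem-dimer red fluorescent protein tdTomato. In the presence of doxycycline the transactivator binds TRE3GV and switches on tdTomato. Transduced cells therefore need no separate inducer construct. The feature table also shows same-orientation loxP sites flanking the whole two-gene cassette, which would in principle permit Cre-mediated excision, although the record does not mention this use. The associated study concerns contact-dependent intercellular RNA transfer between human and mouse cells in culture, though the record does not state the construct's specific role there.
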