Features (pLannotate 1.2.2; 37 found; start..end, strand, type, name):
    371..570     +  promoter       CMV promoter: human cytomegalovirus (CMV) immediate early promoter
    588..768     +  LTR            5' LTR (truncated): truncated 5' long terminal repeat (LTR) from HIV-1
    815..940     +  misc_feature   HIV-1 Ψ: packaging signal of human immunodeficiency virus type 1
    924..1287    +  CDS            HIV-1 gag (fragment): gag protein from human immunodeficiency virus 1; gag
   1433..1666    +  misc_feature   RRE: The Rev response element (RRE) of HIV-1 allows for Rev-dependent mRNA export from the nucleus to the cytoplasm.
   2043..2143    +  CDS            Rev (fragment): human immunodeficiency virus 1 (HIV-1) Rev protein; rev; enhances nuclear export of unspliced and incompletely spliced viral mRNAs
   2193..2310    +  misc_feature   cPPT/CTS: central polypurine tract and central termination sequence of HIV-1
   2354..2387    +  protein_bind   loxP: Cre-mediated recombination occurs in the 8-bp core sequence (GCATACAT). Cre recombinase
   2398..2437    -  misc_RNA       gRNA scaffold (fragment): guide RNA scaffold for the Streptococcus pyogenes CRISPR/Cas9 system
   2459..3670    +  promoter       UbC promoter: human ubiquitin C promoter
   3729..4426    +  CDS            rtTA3 (fragment): reverse tetracycline transactivator 3 activates expression from Tet-responsive promoters in the presence of doxycycline
   4356..4466    +  CDS            VP48: 3 tandem repeats of the minimal activation domain of herpes simplex virus VP16 (Cheng et al., 2013)
   4530..4879    +  promoter       TRE3GV promoter: 3rd-generation Tet-responsive promoter that can be activated by binding of Tet-On® 3G, optimized for retroviral and lentiviral vectors
   4912..4930    -  misc_feature   MCS (fragment): pUC18/19 multiple cloning site
   4936..6366    +  CDS            tdTomato: tandem dimeric (pseudo-monomeric) derivative of DsRed (Shaner et al., 2004) mammalian codon-optimized
   6373..6406    +  protein_bind   loxP: Cre-mediated recombination occurs in the 8-bp core sequence (GCATACAT). Cre recombinase
   6407..6431    +  misc_feature   MCS (fragment): pBluescript multiple cloning site
   6431..7019    +  misc_feature   WPRE: woodchuck hepatitis virus posttranscriptional regulatory element
   6956..7537    +  CDS            nef (fragment): NEF_HV1H2 - Experimental evidence at protein level: Swiss-Prot protein existence level 1. Extracellular Nef protein targets CD4(+) T-lymphocytes for apoptosis by interacting with CXCR4 surface receptors. From Human immunodeficiency virus type 1 group M subtype B (isolate HXB2) (HIV-1).
   7544..7724    +  LTR            5' LTR (truncated): truncated 5' long terminal repeat (LTR) from HIV-1
   7756..7980    +  polyA_signal   bGH poly(A) signal: bovine growth hormone polyadenylation signal
   7984..8005    +  promoter       SV40 promoter (fragment): SV40 enhancer and early promoter
   8026..8454    +  rep_origin     f1 ori (sequence partly withheld): f1 bacteriophage origin of replication; arrow indicates direction of (+) strand synthesis
   8468..8796    +  promoter       SV40 promoter: SV40 enhancer and early promoter
   8844..8891    +  promoter       EM7 promoter: synthetic bacterial promoter&nbsp
   8910..9281    +  CDS            ble: BLE_STRHI - Experimental evidence at protein level: Swiss-Prot protein existence level 1. Binding protein with a strong affinity to the bleomycin family of antibiotics. From Streptoalloteichus hindustanus.
   9294..9419    +  CDS            ble (fragment): BLE_KLEPN - Experimental evidence at protein level: Swiss-Prot protein existence level 1. Binding protein with a strong affinity to the bleomycin family of antibiotics. Binds to CL990; an antimitotic-antibiotic compound. From Klebsiella pneumoniae.
   9414..9535    +  polyA_signal   SV40 poly(A) signal: SV40 polyadenylation signal
   9606..9628    -  protein_bind   lac operator (fragment): The lac repressor binds to the lac operator to inhibit transcription in E. coli. This inhibition can be relieved by adding lactose or isopropyl-β-D-thiogalactopyranoside (IPTG). lac repressor encoded by lacI
   9632..9662    -  promoter       lac promoter: promoter for the E. coli lac operon
   9677..9698    -  protein_bind   CAP binding site: CAP binding activates transcription in the presence of cAMP. E. coli catabolite activator protein
   9711..9803    -  CDS            lacI (fragment): lac repressor; lacI; The lac repressor binds to the lac operator to inhibit transcription in E. coli. This inhibition can be relieved by adding lactose or isopropyl-β-D-thiogalactopyranoside (IPTG).
   9986..10573   -  rep_origin     ori: high-copy-number ColE1/pMB1/pBR322/pUC origin of replication
  10744..11604   -  CDS            AmpR: β-lactamase; bla; confers resistance to ampicillin, carbenicillin, and related antibiotics
  11605..11709   -  promoter       AmpR promoter: bla
  11768..11820   -  misc_feature   bom (fragment): basis of mobility region from pBR322
  11975..370     +  enhancer       CMV enhancer (across the origin): human cytomegalovirus immediate early enhancer
>Addgene plasmid #183718 | Inducible tdTomato | addgene full sequence | sequence record 361315 | Addgene NGS Result
ATTGACTAGTTATTAATAGTAATCAATTACGGGGTCATTAGTTCATAGCCCATATATGGAGTTCCGCGTT
ACATAACTTACGGTAAATGGCCCGCCTGGCTGACCGCCCAACGACCCCCGCCCATTGACGTCAATAATGA
CGTATGTTCCCATAGTAACGCCAATAGGGACTTTCCATTGACGTCAATGGGTGGAGTATTTACGGTAAAC
TGCCCACTTGGCAGTACATCAAGTGTATCATATGCCAAGTACGCCCCCTATTGACGTCAATGACGGTAAA
TGGCCCGCCTGGCATTATGCCCAGTACATGACCTTATGGGACTTTCCTACTTGGCAGTACATCTACGTAT
TAGTCATCGCTATTACCATGGTGATGCGGTTTTGGCAGTACATCAATGGGCGTGGATAGCGGTTTGACTC
ACGGGGATTTCCAAGTCTCCACCCCATTGACGTCAATGGGAGTTTGTTTTGGCACCAAAATCAACGGGAC
TTTCCAAAATGTCGTAACAACTCCGCCCCATTGACGCAAATGGGCGGTAGGCGTGTACGGTGGGAGGTCT
ATATAAGCAGCGCGTTTTGCCTGTACTGGGTCTCTCTGGTTAGACCAGATCTGAGCCTGGGAGCTCTCTG
GCTAACTAGGGAACCCACTGCTTAAGCCTCAATAAAGCTTGCCTTGAGTGCTTCAAGTAGTGTGTGCCCG
TCTGTTGTGTGACTCTGGTAACTAGAGATCCCTCAGACCCTTTTAGTCAGTGTGGAAAATCTCTAGCAGT
GGCGCCCGAACAGGGACTTGAAAGCGAAAGGGAAACCAGAGGAGCTCTCTCGACGCAGGACTCGGCTTGC
TGAAGCGCGCACGGCAAGAGGCGAGGGGCGGCGACTGGTGAGTACGCCAAAAATTTTGACTAGCGGAGGC
TAGAAGGAGAGAGATGGGTGCGAGAGCGTCAGTATTAAGCGGGGGAGAATTAGATCGCGATGGGAAAAAA
TTCGGTTAAGGCCAGGGGGAAAGAAAAAATATAAATTAAAACATATAGTATGGGCAAGCAGGGAGCTAGA
ACGATTCGCAGTTAATCCTGGCCTGTTAGAAACATCAGAAGGCTGTAGACAAATACTGGGACAGCTACAA
CCATCCCTTCAGACAGGATCAGAAGAACTTAGATCATTATATAATACAGTAGCAACCCTCTATTGTGTGC
ATCAAAGGATAGAGATAAAAGACACCAAGGAAGCTTTAGACAAGATAGAGGAAGAGCAAAACAAAAGTAA
GACCACCGCACAGCAAGCGGCCGCTGATCTTCAGACCTGGAGGAGGAGATATGAGGGACAATTGGAGAAG
TGAATTATATAAATATAAAGTAGTAAAAATTGAACCATTAGGAGTAGCACCCACCAAGGCAAAGAGAAGA
GTGGTGCAGAGAGAAAAAAGAGCAGTGGGAATAGGAGCTTTGTTCCTTGGGTTCTTGGGAGCAGCAGGAA
GCACTATGGGCGCAGCGTCAATGACGCTGACGGTACAGGCCAGACAATTATTGTCTGGTATAGTGCAGCA
GCAGAACAATTTGCTGAGGGCTATTGAGGCGCAACAGCATCTGTTGCAACTCACAGTCTGGGGCATCAAG
CAGCTCCAGGCAAGAATCCTGGCTGTGGAAAGATACCTAAAGGATCAACAGCTCCTGGGGATTTGGGGTT
GCTCTGGAAAACTCATTTGCACCACTGCTGTGCCTTGGAATGCTAGTTGGAGTAATAAATCTCTGGAACA
GATTTGGAATCACACGACCTGGATGGAGTGGGACAGAGAAATTAACAATTACACAAGCTTAATACACTCC
TTAATTGAAGAATCGCAAAACCAGCAAGAAAAGAATGAACAAGAATTATTGGAATTAGATAAATGGGCAA
GTTTGTGGAATTGGTTTAACATAACAAATTGGCTGTGGTATATAAAATTATTCATAATGATAGTAGGAGG
CTTGGTAGGTTTAAGAATAGTTTTTGCTGTACTTTCTATAGTGAATAGAGTTAGGCAGGGATATTCACCA
TTATCGTTTCAGACCCACCTCCCAACCCCGAGGGGACCCGACAGGCCCGAAGGAATAGAAGAAGAAGGTG
GAGAGAGAGACAGAGACAGATCCATTCGATTAGTGAACGGATCGGCACTGCGTGCGCCAATTCTGCAGAC
AAATGGCAGTATTCATCCACAATTTTAAAAGAAAAGGGGGGATTGGGGGGTACAGTGCAGGGGAAAGAAT
AGTAGACATAATAGCAACAGACATACAAACTAAAGAATTACAAAAACAAATTACAAAAATTCAAAATTTT
CGGGTTTATTACAGGGACAGCAGAGATCCAGTTTGGTTAATTAATAACTTCGTATAGCATACATTATACG
AAGTTATTAAAAAAAAAGCACCGACTCGGTGCCACTTTTTCAAGTTGATAACGGACTGGAGTAACCCACC
CAAGATCTGGCCTCCGCGCCGGGTTTTGGCGCCTCCCGCGGGCGCCCCCCTCCTCACGGCGAGCGCTGCC
ACGTCAGACGAAGGGCGCAGCGAGCGTCCTGATCCTTCCGCCCGGACGCTCAGGACAGCGGCCCGCTGCT
CATAAGACTCGGCCTTAGAACCCCAGTATCAGCAGAAGGACATTTTAGGACGGGACTTGGGTGACTCTAG
GGCACTGGTTTTCTTTCCAGAGAGCGGAACAGGCGAGGAAAAGTAGTCCCTTCTCGGCGATTCTGCGGAG
GGATCTCCGTGGGGCGGTGAACGCCGATGATTATATAAGGACGCGCCGGGTGTGGCACAGCTAGTTCCGT
CGCAGCCGGGATTTGGGTCGCGGTTCTTGTTTGTGGATCGCTGTGATCGTCACTTGGTGAGTAGCGGGCT
GCTGGGCTGGCCGGGGCTTTCGTGGCCGCCGGGCCGCTCGGTGGGACGGAAGCGTGTGGAGAGACCGCCA
AGGGCTGTAGTCTGGGTCCGCGAGCAAGGTTGCCCTGAACTGGGGGTTGGGGGGAGCGCAGCAAAATGGC
GGCTGTTCCCGAGTCTTGAATGGAAGACGCTTGTGAGGCGGGCTGTGAGGTCGTTGAAACAAGGTGGGGG
GCATGGTGGGCGGCAAGAACCCAAGGTCTTGAGGCCTTCGCTAATGCGGGAAAGCTCTTATTCGGGTGAG
ATGGGCTGGGGCACCATCTGGGGACCCTGACGTGAAGTTTGTCACTGACTGGAGAACTCGGTTTGTCGTC
TGTTGCGGGGGCGGCAGTTATGGCGGTGCCGTTGGGCAGTGCACCCGTACCTTTGGGAGCGCGCGCCCTC
GTCGTGTCGTGACGTCACCCGTTCTGTTGGCTTATAATGCAGGGTGGGGCCACCTGCCGGTAGGTGTGCG
GTAGGCTTTTCTCCGTCGCAGGACGCAGGGTTCGGGCCTAGGGTAGGCTCTCCTGAATCGACAGGCGCCG
GACCTCTGGTGAGGGGAGGGATAAGTGAGGCGTCAGTTTCTTTGGTCGGTTTTATGTACCTATCTTCTTA
AGTAGCTGAAGCTCCGGTTTTGAACTATGCGCTCGGGGTTGGCGAGTGTGTTTTGTGAAGTTTTTTAGGC
ACCTTTTGAAATGTAATCATTTGGGTCAATATGTAATTTTCAGTGTTAGACTAGTAAATTGTCCGCTAAA
TTCTGGCCGTTTTTGGCTTTTTTGTTAGACGAAGCTTGGTACCGAGCTCGGATCTCCACCCCGTACCGGT
CCTGCAGTCGAATTCACCATGTCTAGACTGGACAAGAGCAAAGTCATAAACGGAGCTCTGGAATTACTCA
ATGGTGTCGGTATCGAAGGCCTGACGACAAGGAAACTCGCTCAAAAGCTGGGAGTTGAGCAGCCTACCCT
GTACTGGCACGTGAAGAACAAGCGGGCCCTGCTCGATGCCCTGCCAATCGAGATGCTGGACAGGCATCAT
ACCCACTTCTGCCCCCTGGAAGGCGAGTCATGGCAAGACTTTCTGCGGAACAACGCCAAGTCATACCGCT
GTGCTCTCCTCTCACATCGCGACGGGGCTAAAGTGCATCTCGGCACCCGCCCAACAGAGAAACAGTACGA
AACCCTGGAAAATCAGCTCGCGTTCCTGTGTCAGCAAGGCTTCTCCCTGGAGAACGCACTGTACGCTCTG
TCCGCCGTGGGCCACTTTACACTAGGCTGCGTATTGGAGGAACAGGAGCATCAAGTAGCAAAAGAGGAAA
GAGAGACACCTACCACCGATTCTATGCCCCCACTTCTGAGACAAGCAATTGAGCTGTTCGACCGGCAGGG
AGCCGAACCTGCCTTCCTTTTCGGCCTGGAACTAATCATATGTGGCCTGGAGAAACAGCTAAAGTGCGAA
AGCGGCGGGCCGACCGACGCCCTTGACGATTTTGACTTAGACATGCTCCCAGCCGATGCCCTTGACGACT
TTGACCTTGATATGCTGCCTGCTGACGCTCTTGACGATTTTGACCTTGACATGCTCCCCGGGTAATTAAT
TAATTAACCCGTGTCGGCTCCAGATCTTGAGGCCCTTTCGTCTTCACTCGAGTTTACTCCCTATCAGTGA
TAGAGAACGTATGAAGAGTTTACTCCCTATCAGTGATAGAGAACGTATGCAGACTTTACTCCCTATCAGT
GATAGAGAACGTATAAGGAGTTTACTCCCTATCAGTGATAGAGAACGTATGACCAGTTTACTCCCTATCA
GTGATAGAGAACGTATCTACAGTTTACTCCCTATCAGTGATAGAGAACGTATATCCAGTTTACTCCCTAT
CAGTGATAGAGAACGTATGTCGAGGTAGGCGTGTACGGTGGGCGCCTATAAAAGCAGAGCTCGTTTAGTG
AACCGTCAGATCGCCTGGAGCAATTCCACAACACTTTTGTCTTATACTTACGCGTCTGCAGGATATCAAG
CGAAGCTTGGGCTGCAGGTCGACTCTAGAGCCACCATGGTGAGCAAGGGCGAGGAGGTCATCAAAGAGTT
CATGCGCTTCAAGGTGCGCATGGAGGGCTCCATGAACGGCCACGAGTTCGAGATCGAGGGCGAGGGCGAG
GGCCGCCCCTACGAGGGCACCCAGACCGCCAAGCTGAAGGTGACCAAGGGCGGCCCCCTGCCCTTCGCCT
GGGACATCCTGTCCCCCCAGTTCATGTACGGCTCCAAGGCGTACGTGAAGCACCCCGCCGACATCCCCGA
TTACAAGAAGCTGTCCTTCCCCGAGGGCTTCAAGTGGGAGCGCGTGATGAACTTCGAGGACGGCGGTCTG
GTGACCGTGACCCAGGACTCCTCCCTGCAGGACGGCACGCTGATCTACAAGGTGAAGATGCGCGGCACCA
ACTTCCCCCCCGACGGCCCCGTAATGCAGAAGAAGACCATGGGCTGGGAGGCCTCCACCGAGCGCCTGTA
CCCCCGCGACGGCGTGCTGAAGGGCGAGATCCACCAGGCCCTGAAGCTGAAGGACGGCGGCCACTACCTG
GTGGAGTTCAAGACCATCTACATGGCCAAGAAGCCCGTGCAACTGCCCGGCTACTACTACGTGGACACCA
AGCTGGACATCACCTCCCACAACGAGGACTACACCATCGTGGAACAGTACGAGCGCTCCGAGGGCCGCCA
CCACCTGTTCCTGGGGCATGGCACCGGCAGCACCGGCAGCGGCAGCTCCGGCACCGCCTCCTCCGAGGAC
AACAACATGGCCGTCATCAAAGAGTTCATGCGCTTCAAGGTGCGCATGGAGGGCTCCATGAACGGCCACG
AGTTCGAGATCGAGGGCGAGGGCGAGGGCCGCCCCTACGAGGGCACCCAGACCGCCAAGCTGAAGGTGAC
CAAGGGCGGCCCCCTGCCCTTCGCCTGGGACATCCTGTCCCCCCAGTTCATGTACGGCTCCAAGGCGTAC
GTGAAGCACCCCGCCGACATCCCCGATTACAAGAAGCTGTCCTTCCCCGAGGGCTTCAAGTGGGAGCGCG
TGATGAACTTCGAGGACGGCGGTCTGGTGACCGTGACCCAGGACTCCTCCCTGCAGGACGGCACGCTGAT
CTACAAGGTGAAGATGCGCGGCACCAACTTCCCCCCCGACGGCCCCGTAATGCAGAAGAAGACCATGGGC
TGGGAGGCCTCCACCGAGCGCCTGTACCCCCGCGACGGCGTGCTGAAGGGCGAGATCCACCAGGCCCTGA
AGCTGAAGGACGGCGGCCACTACCTGGTGGAGTTCAAGACCATCTACATGGCCAAGAAGCCCGTGCAACT
GCCCGGCTACTACTACGTGGACACCAAGCTGGACATCACCTCCCACAACGAGGACTACACCATCGTGGAA
CAGTACGAGCGCTCCGAGGGCCGCCACCACCTGTTCCTGTACGGCATGGACGAGCTGTACAAGTAGTAAT
AGATAACTTCGTATAGCATACATTATACGAAGTTATGAATTCGATATCAAGCTTATCGATAATCAACCTC
TGGATTACAAAATTTGTGAAAGATTGACTGGTATTCTTAACTATGTTGCTCCTTTTACGCTATGTGGATA
CGCTGCTTTAATGCCTTTGTATCATGCTATTGCTTCCCGTATGGCTTTCATTTTCTCCTCCTTGTATAAA
TCCTGGTTGCTGTCTCTTTATGAGGAGTTGTGGCCCGTTGTCAGGCAACGTGGCGTGGTGTGCACTGTGT
TTGCTGACGCAACCCCCACTGGTTGGGGCATTGCCACCACCTGTCAGCTTCTTTCCGGGACTTTCGCTTT
CCCCCTCCCTATTGCCACGGCGGAACTCATCGCCGCCTGCCTTGCCCGCTGCTGGACAGGGGCTCGGCTG
TTGGGCACTGACAATTCCGTGGTGTTGTCGGGGAAATCATCGTCCTTTCCTTGGCTGCTCGCCTGTGTTG
CCACCTGGATTCTGCGCGGGACGTCCTTCTGCTACGTCCCTTCGGCCCTCAATCCAGCGGACCTTCCTTC
CCGCGGCCTGCTGCCGGCTCTGCGGCCTCTTCCGCGTCTTCGCCTTCGCCCTCAGACGAGTCGGATCTCC
CTTTGGGCCGCCTCCCCGCATCGATACCGTCGACCTCGAGACCTAGAAAAACATGGAGCAATCACAAGTA
GCAATACAGCAGCTACCAATGCTGATTGTGCCTGGCTAGAAGCACAAGAGGAGGAGGAGGTGGGTTTTCC
AGTCACACCTCAGGTACCTTTAAGACCAATGACTTACAAGGCAGCTGTAGATCTTAGCCACTTTTTAAAA
GAAAAGGGGGGACTGGAAGGGCTAATTCACTCCCAACGAAGACAAGATATCCTTGATCTGTGGATCTACC
ACACACAAGGCTACTTCCCTGATTGGCAGAACTACACACCAGGGCCAGGGATCAGATATCCACTGACCTT
TGGATGGTGCTACAAGCTAGTACCAGTTGAGCAAGAGAAGGTAGAAGAAGCCAATGAAGGAGAGAACACC
CGCTTGTTACACCCTGTGAGCCTGTATGGGATGGATGACCCGGAGAGAGAAGTATTAGAGTGGAGGTTTG
ACAGCCGCCTAGCATTTCATCACATGGCCCGAGAGCTGCATCCGGACTGTACTGGGTCTCTCTGGTTAGA
CCAGATCTGAGCCTGGGAGCTCTCTGGCTAACTAGGGAACCCACTGCTTAAGCCTCAATAAAGCTTGCCT
TGAGTGCTTCAAGTAGTGTGTGCCCGTCTGTTGTGTGACTCTGGTAACTAGAGATCCCTCAGACCCTTTT
AGTCAGTGTGGAAAATCTCTAGCAGGGCCCGTTTAAACCCGCTGATCAGCCTCGACTGTGCCTTCTAGTT
GCCAGCCATCTGTTGTTTGCCCCTCCCCCGTGCCTTCCTTGACCCTGGAAGGTGCCACTCCCACTGTCCT
TTCCTAATAAAATGAGGAAATTGCATCGCATTGTCTGAGTAGGTGTCATTCTATTCTGGGGGGTGGGGTG
GGGCAGGACAGCAAGGGGGAGGATTGGGAAGACAATAGCAGGCATGCTGGGGATGCGGTGGGCTCTATGG
CTTCTGAGGCGGAAAGAACCAGCTGGGGCTCTAGGGGGTATCCCC
[124 nt withheld, positions 8026-8149]
C
[91 nt withheld, positions 8151-8241]
A
[49 nt withheld, positions 8243-8291]
CCTTTGACGTTGGAGTCCACGTTCTTT
[37 nt withheld, positions 8319-8355]
ACCCTATCTCGGTCTATTCTTTTGATTTATAAGGGATTTTGCCGATTTCGGCCTATTGGTTAAAAAATGA
GCTGATTTAACAAAAATTTAACGCGAATTAATTCTGTGGAATGTGTGTCAGTTAGGGTGTGGAAAGTCCC
CAGGCTCCCCAGCAGGCAGAAGTATGCAAAGCATGCATCTCAATTAGTCAGCAACCAGGTGTGGAAAGTC
CCAGGCTCCCCAGCAGGCAGAAGTATGCAAAGCATGCATCTCAATTAGTCAGCAACCATAGTCCCGCCCC
TAACTCCGCCCATCCCGCCCCTAACTCCGCCCAGTTCCGCCCATTCTCCGCCCCATGGCTGACTAATTTT
TTTTATTTATGCAGAGGCCGAGGCCGCCTCTGCCTCTGAGCTATTCCAGAAGTAGTGAGGAGGCTTTTTT
GGAGGCCTAGGCTTTTGCAAAAAGCTCCCGGGAGCTTGTATATCCATTTTCGGATCTGATCAGCACGTGT
TGACAATTAATCATCGGCATAGTATATCGGCATAGTATAATACGACAAGGTGAGGAACTAAACCATGGCC
AAGTTGACCAGTGCCGTTCCGGTGCTCACCGCGCGCGACGTCGCCGGAGCGGTCGAGTTCTGGACCGACC
GGCTCGGGTTCTCCCGGGACTTCGTGGAGGACGACTTCGCCGGTGTGGTCCGGGACGACGTGACCCTGTT
CATCAGCGCGGTCCAGGACCAGGTGGTGCCGGACAACACCCTGGCCTGGGTGTGGGTGCGCGGCCTGGAC
GAGCTGTACGCCGAGTGGTCGGAGGTCGTGTCCACGAACTTCCGGGACGCCTCCGGACCGGCCATGACCG
AGATCGGCGAGCAGCCGTGGGGGCGGGAGTTCGCCCTGCGCGACCCGGCCGGCAACTGCGTGCACTTCGT
GGCCGAGGAGCAGGACTGACACGTGCTACGAGATTTCGATTCCACCGCCGCCTTCTATGAAAGGTTGGGC
TTCGGAATCGTTTTCCGGGACGCCGGCTGGATGATCCTCCAGCGCGGGGATCTCATGCTGGAGTTCTTCG
CCCACCCCAACTTGTTTATTGCAGCTTATAATGGTTACAAATAAAGCAATAGCATCACAAATTTCACAAA
TAAAGCATTTTTTTCACTGCATTCTAGTTGTGGTTTGTCCAAACTCATCAATGTATCTTATCATGTCTGT
ATACCGTCGACCTCTAGCTAGAGCTTGGCGTAATCATGGTCATAGCTGTTTCCTGTGTGAAATTGTTATC
CGCTCACAATTCCACACAACATACGAGCCGGAAGCATAAAGTGTAAAGCCTGGGGTGCCTAATGAGTGAG
CTAACTCACATTAATTGCGTTGCGCTCACTGCCCGCTTTCCAGTCGGGAAACCTGTCGTGCCAGCTGCAT
TAATGAATCGGCCAACGCGCGGGGAGAGGCGGTTTGCGTATTGGGCGCTCTTCCGCTTCCTCGCTCACTG
ACTCGCTGCGCTCGGTCGTTCGGCTGCGGCGAGCGGTATCAGCTCACTCAAAGGCGGTAATACGGTTATC
CACAGAATCAGGGGATAACGCAGGAAAGAACATGTGAGCAAAAGGCCAGCAAAAGGCCAGGAACCGTAAA
AAGGCCGCGTTGCTGGCGTTTTTCCATAGGCTCCGCCCCCTGACGAGCATCACAAAAATCGACGCTCAAG
TCAGAGGTGGCGAAACCCGACAGGACTATAAAGATACCAGGCGTTTCCCCCTGGAAGCTCCCTCGTGCGC
TCTCCTGTTCCGACCCTGCCGCTTACCGGATACCTGTCCGCCTTTCTCCCTTCGGGAAGCGTGGCGCTTT
CTCATAGCTCACGCTGTAGGTATCTCAGTTCGGTGTAGGTCGTTCGCTCCAAGCTGGGCTGTGTGCACGA
ACCCCCCGTTCAGCCCGACCGCTGCGCCTTATCCGGTAACTATCGTCTTGAGTCCAACCCGGTAAGACAC
GACTTATCGCCACTGGCAGCAGCCACTGGTAACAGGATTAGCAGAGCGAGGTATGTAGGCGGTGCTACAG
AGTTCTTGAAGTGGTGGCCTAACTACGGCTACACTAGAAGAACAGTATTTGGTATCTGCGCTCTGCTGAA
GCCAGTTACCTTCGGAAAAAGAGTTGGTAGCTCTTGATCCGGCAAACAAACCACCGCTGGTAGCGGTGGT
TTTTTTGTTTGCAAGCAGCAGATTACGCGCAGAAAAAAAGGATCTCAAGAAGATCCTTTGATCTTTTCTA
CGGGGTCTGACGCTCAGTGGAACGAAAACTCACGTTAAGGGATTTTGGTCATGAGATTATCAAAAAGGAT
CTTCACCTAGATCCTTTTAAATTAAAAATGAAGTTTTAAATCAATCTAAAGTATATATGAGTAAACTTGG
TCTGACAGTTACCAATGCTTAATCAGTGAGGCACCTATCTCAGCGATCTGTCTATTTCGTTCATCCATAG
TTGCCTGACTCCCCGTCGTGTAGATAACTACGATACGGGAGGGCTTACCATCTGGCCCCAGTGCTGCAAT
GATACCGCGAGACCCACGCTCACCGGCTCCAGATTTATCAGCAATAAACCAGCCAGCCGGAAGGGCCGAG
CGCAGAAGTGGTCCTGCAACTTTATCCGCCTCCATCCAGTCTATTAATTGTTGCCGGGAAGCTAGAGTAA
GTAGTTCGCCAGTTAATAGTTTGCGCAACGTTGTTGCCATTGCTACAGGCATCGTGGTGTCACGCTCGTC
GTTTGGTATGGCTTCATTCAGCTCCGGTTCCCAACGATCAAGGCGAGTTACATGATCCCCCATGTTGTGC
AAAAAAGCGGTTAGCTCCTTCGGTCCTCCGATCGTTGTCAGAAGTAAGTTGGCCGCAGTGTTATCACTCA
TGGTTATGGCAGCACTGCATAATTCTCTTACTGTCATGCCATCCGTAAGATGCTTTTCTGTGACTGGTGA
GTACTCAACCAAGTCATTCTGAGAATAGTGTATGCGGCGACCGAGTTGCTCTTGCCCGGCGTCAATACGG
GATAATACCGCGCCACATAGCAGAACTTTAAAAGTGCTCATCATTGGAAAACGTTCTTCGGGGCGAAAAC
TCTCAAGGATCTTACCGCTGTTGAGATCCAGTTCGATGTAACCCACTCGTGCACCCAACTGATCTTCAGC
ATCTTTTACTTTCACCAGCGTTTCTGGGTGAGCAAAAACAGGAAGGCAAAATGCCGCAAAAAAGGGAATA
AGGGCGACACGGAAATGTTGAATACTCATACTCTTCCTTTTTCAATATTATTGAAGCATTTATCAGGGTT
ATTGTCTCATGAGCGGATACATATTTGAATGTATTTAGAAAAATAAACAAATAGGGGTTCCGCGCACATT
TCCCCGAAAAGTGCCACCTGACGTCGACGGATCGGGAGATCTCCCGATCCCCTATGGTGCACTCTCAGTA
CAATCTGCTCTGATGCCGCATAGTTAAGCCAGTATCTGCTCCCTGCTTGTGTGTTGGAGGTCGCTGAGTA
GTGCGCGAGCAAAATTTAAGCTACAACAAGGCAAGGCTTGACCGACAATTGCATGAAGAATCTGCTTAGG
GTTAGGCGTTTTGCGCTGCTTCGCGATGTACGGGCCAGATATACGCGTTGACATTGATT
